Addgene plasmid #139539: pENTR-R2L3-cmER-IRESpuro-pA
Purpose: Provides mouse ER protein tag N-terminal to IRES-puro-pA cassette on Gateway entry vector
Depositing lab: Minoru Ko. Depositing organization: Keio University.
Backbone
  Vector backbone: pDONR-P2rP3
  Backbone size w/o insert (bp): 2618
  Vector type: Mammalian Expression
  Selectable markers: Puromycin
Growth in bacteria
  Bacterial resistance: Kanamycin, 50 μg/mL
  Growth temperature: 37°C
  Growth strain: DH5alpha
  Copy number: High Copy
Gene/Insert
  Gene/Insert name: ER
  Species: M. musculus (mouse)
  Cloning method: Gateway Cloning
Terms and licenses: Academic/Nonprofit Terms; Industry Terms: Not Available to Industry
How to cite: pENTR-R2L3-cmER-IRESpuro-pA was a gift from Minoru Ko (Addgene plasmid # 139539 ; http://n2t.net/addgene:139539 ; RRID:Addgene_139539)
