[The description below was written by a language model from this plasmid's Addgene catalogue record and pLannotate feature annotations shown in this document.]
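Description:
pENTR-R2L3-cmER-IRESpuro-pA is a Gateway entry clone built on the pDONR-P2rP3 backbone, intended as the 3′ (third-position) module in MultiSite Gateway assembly of mammalian expression constructs. It is maintained in E. coli through a high-copy ColE1/pUC-type origin and selected with kanamycin via an aph(3')-Ia KanR gene. The backbone also carries the rrnB T1 and T2 terminators that insulate the cloning region, plus a T7 promoter and small lacI and lacZα remnants that have no evident functional role here.

The payload sits between an attR2 site and a downstream site that the automated annotation labels as an attB3 core overlapping an attL fragment. Given the plasmid name, this is most likely an attL3 site. The cassette begins with a partial coding sequence from mouse Esr1 (estrogen receptor alpha), about 960 bp. The record does not say which region of the receptor this covers or whether it carries any mutations. It is followed by a short multiple-cloning-site remnant, an EMCV IRES, the puromycin N-acetyltransferase gene and a bovine growth hormone polyadenylation signal.

No mammalian promoter lies upstream of the cassette, which fits its role as an entry module. After LR recombination with a promoter and a gene-of-interest entry clone, the ER segment would be fused in frame to the C-terminus of the upstream protein. The IRES then allows puromycin resistance to be translated from the same transcript, so drug selection enriches for cells expressing the fusion. ER fusions are commonly used to place a protein's activity under ligand control, although the record itself describes the element only as a mouse ER protein tag.
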