Features (pLannotate 1.2.2; 16 found; start..end, strand, type, name):
    121..213     +  CDS            lacI (fragment): lac repressor; lacI; The lac repressor binds to the lac operator to inhibit transcription in E. coli. This inhibition can be relieved by adding lactose or isopropyl-β-D-thiogalactopyranoside (IPTG).
    268..295     -  terminator     rrnB T2 terminator: transcription terminator T2 from the E. coli rrnB gene
    427..470     +  terminator     rrnB T1 terminator: Escherichia coli rrnB; transcription terminator T1 from the E. coli rrnB gene
    517..553     -  CDS            lacZα (fragment): LacZα fragment of β-galactosidase; lacZ fragment
    624..748     -  protein_bind   attR2: mutant version of attR; recombination site for the Gateway® LR reaction LR Clonase™
    762..1718    +  CDS            Esr1 (fragment): ESR1_MOUSE - Also known as Esr, Estr, Estra, Nr3a1. Experimental evidence at protein level: Swiss-Prot protein existence level 1. Nuclear hormone receptor. The steroid hormones and their receptors are involved in the regulation of eukaryotic gene expression and affect cellular proliferation and differentiation in target tissues. Ligand-dependent nuclear transactivation involves either direct homodimer binding to a palindromic estrogen response element (ERE) sequence or association with other DNA-binding transcription factors, such as AP-1/c-Jun, c-Fos, ATF-2, Sp1 and Sp3, to mediate ERE- indep
   1730..1753    -  misc_feature   MCS (fragment): pBluescript multiple cloning site
   1873..2335    +  misc_feature   IRES: internal ribosome entry site (IRES) of the encephalomyocarditis virus (EMCV)
   2349..2948    +  CDS            PuroR (fragment): puromycin N-acetyltransferase; pac from Streptomyces; confers resistance to puromycin
   3035..3259    +  polyA_signal   bGH poly(A) signal: bovine growth hormone polyadenylation signal
   3263..3279    +  promoter       SV40 promoter (fragment): SV40 enhancer and early promoter
   3280..3300    -  protein_bind   attB3: mutant version of attB; core recombination site for the Gateway® BP reaction BP Clonase™
   3291..3376    -  protein_bind   attL1 (fragment): mutant version of attL; recombination site for the Gateway® LR reaction LR Clonase™
   3413..3431    -  promoter       T7 promoter: promoter for bacteriophage T7 RNA polymerase
   3565..4374    +  CDS            KanR: aminoglycoside phosphotransferase; aph(3')-Ia; confers resistance to kanamycin in bacteria or G418 (Geneticin®) in eukaryotes
   4521..5109    +  rep_origin     ori: high-copy-number ColE1/pMB1/pBR322/pUC origin of replication
>Addgene plasmid #139539 | pENTR-R2L3-cmER-IRESpuro-pA | addgene full sequence | sequence record 274701 | Addgene NGS Result
CTTTCCTGCGTTATCCCCTGATTCTGTGGATAACCGTATTACCGCCTTTGAGTGAGCTGATACCGCTCGC
CGCAGCCGAACGACCGAGCGCAGCGAGTCAGTGAGCGAGGAAGCGGAAGAGCGCCCAATACGCAAACCGC
CTCTCCCCGCGCGTTGGCCGATTCATTAATGCAGCTGGCACGACAGGTTTCCCGACTGGAAAGCGGGCAG
TGAGCGCAACGCAATTAATACGCGTACCGCTAGCCAGGAAGAGTTTGTAGAAACGCAAAAAGGCCATCCG
TCAGGATGGCCTTCTGCTTAGTTTGATGCCTGGCAGTTTATGGCGGGCGTCCTGCCCGCCACCCTCCGGG
CCGTTGCTTCACAACGTTCAAATCCGCTCCCGGCGGATTTGTCCTACTCAGGAGAGCGTTCACCGACAAA
CAACAGATAAAACGAAAGGCCCAGTCTTCCGACTGAGCCTTTCGTTTTATTTGATGCCTGGCAGTTCCCT
ACTCTCGCGTTAACGCTAGCATGGATGTTTTCCCAGTCACGACGTTGTAAAACGACGGCCAGTCTTAAGC
TCGGGCCCTGCAGCTCTAGAGCTCGAATTCTACAGGTCACTAATACCATCTAAGTAGTTGGTTCATAGTG
ACTGCATATGTTGTGTTTTACAGTATTATGTAGTCTGTTTTTTATGCAAAATCTAATTTAATATATTGAT
ATTTATATCATTTTACGTTTCTCGTTCAACTTTCTTGTACAAAGTGGTCATGAGCACTAGTCGAAATGAA
ATGGGTGCTTCAGGAGACATGAGGGCTGCCAACCTTTGGCCAAGCCCTCTTGTGATTAAGCACACTAAGA
AGAATAGCCCTGCCTTGTCCTTGACAGCTGACCAGATGGTCAGTGCCTTGTTGGATGCTGAACCGCCCAT
GATCTATTCTGAATATGATCCTTCTAGACCCTTCAGTGAAGCCTCAATGATGGGCTTATTGACCAACCTA
GCAGATAGGGAGCTGGTTCATATGATCAACTGGGCAAAGAGAGTGCCAGGCTTTGGGGACTTGAATCTCC
ATGATCAGGTCCACCTTCTCGAGTGTGCCTGGCTGGAGATTCTGATGATTGGTCTCGTCTGGCGCTCCAT
GGAACACCCGGGGAAGCTCCTGTTTGCTCCTAACTTGCTCCTGGACAGGAATCAAGGTAAATGTGTGGAA
GGCATGGTGGAGATCTTTGACATGTTGCTTGCTACGTCAAGTCGGTTCCGCATGATGAACCTGCAGGGTG
AAGAGTTTGTGTGCCTCAAATCCATCATTTTGCTTAATTCCGGAGTGTACACGTTTCTGTCCAGCACCTT
GAAGTCTCTGGAAGAGAAGGACCACATCCACCGTGTCCTGGACAAGATCACAGACACTTTGATCCACCTG
ATGGCCAAAGCTGGCCTGACTCTGCAGCAGCAGCATCGCCGCCTAGCTCAGCTCCTTCTCATTCTTTCCC
ATATCCGGCATATGAGTAACAAACGCATGGAGCATCTCTACAACATGAAATGCAAGAACGTGGTACCCCT
CTATGACCTGCTCCTGGAGATGTTGGATGCCCACCGCCTTCATGCCCCAGCCAGTCGCATGGGAGTGCCC
CCAGAGGAGCCCAGCCAGACCCAGCTGGCCACCACCAGCTCCACTTCAGCACATTCCTTACAAACCTACT
ACATACCCCCGGAAGCAGAGGGCTTCCCCAACACGATCTGAGCGGCCGCTCGATAAGCTTGATATCGAAT
TCCGCCCCCCCCCCCTCTCCCTCCCCCCCCCCTAACGTTACTGGCCGAAGCCGCTTGGAATAAGGCCGGT
GTGCGTTTGTCTATATGTTATTTTCCACCATATTGCCGTCTTTTGGCAATGTGAGGGCCCGGAAACCTGG
CCCTGTCTTCTTGACGAGCATTCCTAGGGGTCTTTCCCCTCTCGCCAAAGGAATGCAAGGTCTGTTGAAT
GTCGTGAAGGAAGCAGTTCCTCTGGAAGCTTCTTGAAGACAAACAACGTCTGTAGCGACCCTTTGCAGGC
AGCGGAACCCCCCACCTGGCGACAGGTGCCTCTGCGGCCAAAAGCCACGTGTATAAGATACACCTGCAAA
GGCGGCACAACCCCAGTGCCACGTTGTGAGTTGGATAGTTGTGGAAAGAGTCAAATGGCTCTCCTCAAGC
GTATTCAACAAGGGGCTGAAGGATGCCCAGAAGGTACCCCATTGTATGGGATCTGATCTGGGGCCTCGGT
GCACATGCTTTACATGTGTTTAGTCGAGGTTAAAAAAACGTCTAGGCCCCCCGAACCACGGGGACGTGGT
TTTCCTTTGAAAAACACGATGATAATATGGCCACAACCATGACCGAGTACAAGCCCACGGTGCGCCTCGC
CACCCGCGACGACGTCCCCAGGGCCGTACGCACCCTCGCCGCCGCGTTCGCCGACTACCCCGCCACGCGC
CACACCGTCGATCCGGACCGCCACATCGAGCGGGTCACCGAGCTGCAAGAACTCTTCCTCACGCGCGTCG
GGCTCGACATCGGCAAGGTGTGGGTCGCGGACGACGGCGCCGCGGTGGCGGTCTGGACCACGCCGGAGAG
CGTCGAAGCGGGGGCGGTGTTCGCCGAGATCGGCCCGCGCATGGCCGAGTTGAGCGGTTCCCGGCTGGCC
GCGCAGCAACAGATGGTAGGCCTCCTGGCGCCGCACCGGCCCAAGGAGCCCGCGTGGTTCCTGGCCACCG
TCGGCGTCTCGCCCGACCACCAGGGCAAGGGTCTGGGCAGCGCCGTCGTGCTCCCCGGAGTGGAGGCGGC
CGAGCGCGCCGGGGTGCCCGCCTTCCTGGAGACCTCCGCGCCCCGCAACCTCCCCTTCTACGAGCGGCTC
GGCTTCACCGTCACCGCCGACGTCGAGGTGCCCGAAGGACCGCGCACCTGGTGCATGACCCGCAAGCCCG
GTGCCTGACGCCCGCCCCACGACCCGCAGCGCCCGACCGAAAGGAGCGCACGACCCCATGCATCGATGAT
CTAGAGCTCGCTGATCAGCCTCGACTGTGCCTTCTAGTTGCCAGCCATCTGTTGTTTGCCCCTCCCCCGT
GCCTTCCTTGACCCTGGAAGGTGCCACTCCCACTGTCCTTTCCTAATAAAATGAGGAAATTGCATCGCAT
TGTCTGAGTAGGTGTCATTCTATTCTGGGGGGTGGGGTGGGGCAGGACAGCAAGGGGGAGGATTGGGAAG
ACAATAGCAGGCATGCTGGGGATGCGGTGGGCTCTATGGCTTCTGAGGCGGAAAGAACCCAACTTTATTA
TACAAAGTTGGCATTATAAAAAAGCATTGCTTATCAATTTGTTGCAACGAACAGGTCACTATCAGTCAAA
ATAAAATCATTATTTGGAGCTCCATGGTAGCGTTAACGCGGCCGCGATATCCCCTATAGTGAGTCGTATT
ACATGGTCATAGCTGTTTCCTGGCAGCTCTGGCCCGTGTCTCAAAATCTCTGATGTTACATTGCACAAGA
TAAAAATATATCATCATGAACAATAAAACTGTCTGCTTACATAAACAGTAATACAAGGGGTGTTATGAGC
CATATTCAACGGGAAACGTCGAGGCCGCGATTAAATTCCAACATGGATGCTGATTTATATGGGTATAAAT
GGGCTCGCGATAATGTCGGGCAATCAGGTGCGACAATCTATCGCTTGTATGGGAAGCCCGATGCGCCAGA
GTTGTTTCTGAAACATGGCAAAGGTAGCGTTGCCAATGATGTTACAGATGAGATGGTCAGACTAAACTGG
CTGACGGAATTTATGCCTCTTCCGACCATCAAGCATTTTATCCGTACTCCTGATGATGCATGGTTACTCA
CCACTGCGATCCCCGGAAAAACAGCATTCCAGGTATTAGAAGAATATCCTGATTCAGGTGAAAATATTGT
TGATGCGCTGGCAGTGTTCCTGCGCCGGTTGCATTCGATTCCTGTTTGTAATTGTCCTTTTAACAGCGAT
CGCGTATTTCGTCTCGCTCAGGCGCAATCACGAATGAATAACGGTTTGGTTGATGCGAGTGATTTTGATG
ACGAGCGTAATGGCTGGCCTGTTGAACAAGTCTGGAAAGAAATGCATAAACTTTTGCCATTCTCACCGGA
TTCAGTCGTCACTCATGGTGATTTCTCACTTGATAACCTTATTTTTGACGAGGGGAAATTAATAGGTTGT
ATTGATGTTGGACGAGTCGGAATCGCAGACCGATACCAGGATCTTGCCATCCTATGGAACTGCCTCGGTG
AGTTTTCTCCTTCATTACAGAAACGGCTTTTTCAAAAATATGGTATTGATAATCCTGATATGAATAAATT
GCAGTTTCATTTGATGCTCGATGAGTTTTTCTAATCAGAATTGGTTAATTGGTTGTAACACTGGCAGAGC
ATTACGCTGACTTGACGGGACGGCGCAAGCTCATGACCAAAATCCCTTAACGTGAGTTACGCGTCGTTCC
ACTGAGCGTCAGACCCCGTAGAAAAGATCAAAGGATCTTCTTGAGATCCTTTTTTTCTGCGCGTAATCTG
CTGCTTGCAAACAAAAAAACCACCGCTACCAGCGGTGGTTTGTTTGCCGGATCAAGAGCTACCAACTCTT
TTTCCGAAGGTAACTGGCTTCAGCAGAGCGCAGATACCAAATACTGTTCTTCTAGTGTAGCCGTAGTTAG
GCCACCACTTCAAGAACTCTGTAGCACCGCCTACATACCTCGCTCTGCTAATCCTGTTACCAGTGGCTGC
TGCCAGTGGCGATAAGTCGTGTCTTACCGGGTTGGACTCAAGACGATAGTTACCGGATAAGGCGCAGCGG
TCGGGCTGAACGGGGGGTTCGTGCACACAGCCCAGCTTGGAGCGAACGACCTACACCGAACTGAGATACC
TACAGCGTGAGCTATGAGAAAGCGCCACGCTTCCCGAAGGGAGAAAGGCGGACAGGTATCCGGTAAGCGG
CAGGGTCGGAACAGGAGAGCGCACGAGGGAGCTTCCAGGGGGAAACGCCTGGTATCTTTATAGTCCTGTC
GGGTTTCGCCACCTCTGACTTGAGCGTCGATTTTTGTGATGCTCGTCAGGGGGGCGGAGCCTATGGAAAA
ACGCCAGCAACGCGGCCTTTTTACGGTTCCTGGCCTTTTGCTGGCCTTTTGCTCACATGTT
